>Addgene plasmid #212854 | pCYP21 | addgene full sequence | sequence record 423536 | Addgene NGS Result
ACTGACTCGCTGCACGAGGCAGACCTCAGCGCTAGCGGAGTGTATACTGGCTTACTATGTTGGCACTGAT
GAGGGTGTCAGTGAAGTGCTTCATGTGGCAGGAGAAAAAAGGCTGCACCGGTGCGTCAGCAGAATATGTG
ATACAGGATATATTCCGCTTCCTCGCTCACTGACTCGCTACGCTCGGTCGTTCGACTGCGGCGAGCGGAA
ATGGCTTACGAACGGGGCGGAGATTTCCTGGAAGATGCCAGGAAGATACTTAACAGGGAAGTGAGAGGGC
CGCGGCAAAGCCGTTTTTCCATAGGCTCCGCCCCCCTGACAAGCATCACGAAATCTGACGCTCAAATCAG
TGGTGGCGAAACCCGACAGGACTATAAAGATACCAGGCGTTTCCCCCTGGCGGCTCCCTCGTGCGCTCTC
CTGTTCCTGCCTTTCGGTTTACCGGTGTCATTCCGCTGTTATGGCCGCGTTTGTCTCATTCCACGCCTGA
CACTCAGTTCCGGGTAGGCAGTTCGCTCCAAGCTGGACTGTATGCACGAACCCCCCGTTCAGTCCGACCG
CTGCGCCTTATCCGGTAACTATCGTCTTGAGTCCAACCCGGAAAGACATGCAAAAGCACCACTGGCAGCA
GCCACTGGTAATTGATTTAGAGGAGTTAGTCTTGAAGTCATGCGCCGGTTAAGGCTAAACTGAAAGGACA
AGTTTTGGTGACTGCGCTCCTCCAAGCCAGTTACCTCGGTTCAAAGAGTTGGTAGCTCAGAGAACCTTCG
AAAAACCGCCCTGCAAGGCGGTTTTTTCGTTTTCAGAGCAAGAGATTACGCGCAGACCAAAACGATCTCA
AGAAGATCATCTTATTAAGGGGTCTGACGCTCAGTGGAACGAAAAATCAATCTAAAGTATATATGAGTAA
ACTTGGTCTGACAGTTACCTTAGAAAAACTCATCGAGCATCAAATGAAACTGCAATTTATTCATATCAGG
ATTATCAATACCATATTTTTGAAAAAGCCGTTTCTGTAATGAAGGAGAAAACTCACCGAGGCAGTTCCAT
AGGATGGCAAGATCCTGGTATCGGTCTGCGATTCCGACTCGTCCAACATCAATACAACCTATTAATTTCC
CCTCGTCAAAAATAAGGTTATCAAGTGAGAAATCACCATGAGTGACGACTGAATCCGGTGAGAATGGCAA
AAGCTTATGCATTTCTTTCCAGACTTGTTCAACAGGCCAGCCATTACGCTCGTCATCAAAATCACTCGCA
TCAACCAAACCGTTATTCATTCGTGATTGCGCCTGAGCGAGACGAAATACGCGATCGCTGTTAAAAGGAC
AATTACAAACAGGAATCGAATGCAACCGGCGCAGGAACACTGCCAGCGCATCAACAATATTTTCACCTGA
ATCAGGATATTCTTCTAATACCTGGAATGCTGTTTTCCCGGGGATCGCAGTGGTGAGTAACCATGCATCA
TCAGGAGTACGGATAAAATGCTTGATGGTCGGAAGAGGCATAAATTCCGTCAGCCAGTTTAGTCTGACCA
TCTCATCTGTAACATCATTGGCAACGCTACCTTTGCCATGTTTCAGAAACAACTCTGGCGCATCGGGCTT
CCCATACAATCGATAGATTGTCGCACCTGATTGCCCGACATTATCGCGAGCCCATTTATACCCATATAAA
TCAGCATCCATGTTGGAATTTAATCGCGGCCTGGAGCAAGACGTTTCCCGTTGAATATGGCTCATAACAC
CCCTTGTATTACTGTTTATGTAAGCAGACAGTTTTATTGTTCATGATGATATATTTTTATCTTGTGCAAT
GTACATCAGAGATTTTGAGACACAACCAATTATTGAAGGCCTCCCTAACGGGGGGCCTTTTTTTGTTTCT
GGTCTCCCAAGCGCTTAACGATCGTTGGCTGAACAAACAGACAATCTGGTCTGTTTGTATTATGGAAAAT
TTTTCTGTATAATAGATTCAACAAACAGACAATCTGGTCTGTTTGTATTATCAGCGGTCAACGCATGTGC
TTTGCGTTCTGATGAGACAGTGATGTCGAAACCGCCTCTACAAATAATTTTGTTTAGGATATAGTAGCAC
GAAGGGGGTACTTAATGTTTAACGCCACTGGCACGACCGTAACACGCCCCAAAGTTATCCCATTCTACAG
AGCCATTCCACGTTTGGTTAAAGATCCAGTGACCGAGCTTGCTCGTATGGGAACGGAAGCAGGGGGACGT
GTGGTGCGGTTAGACCTTGGTCCGTTTCGTCCGTATCTGATCAGCCACCCGGACCATGTGCAACAGGTAC
TGAAAACGGATTGGGATAATTTTGTCCGTGCGGGCATGTTCTGGCAACCTCTGCAGCGCCTCATCGGGCA
CTCTATAATGGGAGAAGGCGAGTCGTGGGCAAGTGCGCGCAAAATCCTCCAGCCCCTGTTTACGGCACGC
TACACCGCGTCCCTGGCTGAAGATATGGCGGATATCATAGCCGAGCGCATTGTGGAACTGGATGATTTTG
CGCAGGCAGGCCGCCCGATCGATGTTGAACATGAAATGACGTCTATTGTTAATCAGGCGGTTATTAAAGT
TCTGTTCGGTGGTCGCATAACTCGAGAAACAGCAGAACGCTTAGCACCCGAGTTCGCCACATGCGCCAGT
TCTATAGGGTTCCGTATGCTGTTCCCGTCGGCTCCTTACTCGATCCGCGTACCAGGAGACAGAGCCTTCC
TGCGTGCCACGAAGAAAATCCATGAGATCGTTTATCCCCTGATCGAGCGTGCTCAGCGTGAAAAGACGCA
GAGCAAGGAAGTGGTGTCAGCCTTACTGACGGTGCGCCTGGAACAGGAAGGTAAGGCCGACGTTCGCCAA
GTTCGTGATGACTTAGTGAATGTATATGGTGCGGCAAGCGAGAATACCGCGATGTCCCTGCTGTGGCTGT
GGAGTGTCCTGCACGACCATCCGGAAGTAAACGCAAGATTGCAGGAGGAGATTCACCGAGTTGTGGGTGA
TGGTCCGGTCCGTCCTTCCCACGTCCCGGAAATGCATTACCTGCGCATGGTGCTTCAAGAACTGCTGCGC
GTGTATCCTTCTGCTTGGGTTTTACCTCGCCAAGCGGTAGCGGATACGGAAATTGGTGGTGTCCGCATTA
AAGCCGGAAGCCAGGTACTGGTTAGCCCCTACACTACACATAGACTCGAAGAATTTTGGCCTCGCCCGAC
CGAATTTGATCCAGAGAGATGGGCCGGGGATAAGACGGAAAGACGCCATCGTTACTCCTTTATCCCGTTT
GGCGCTGGTCCGCATGTCTGCATTGGCCAGCATTTATTCTACGTGGAGGCCTCGCTGTTGATTGCCAATC
TTTTCTCTCGCTACCGCCCGGCGCTGCCGTACCCGCAGAAACTTACGCCACTTCGTGGCGGGGCGACGCT
CCGCCCGAAAGAAAAGCTGTTTTTGCAACTGCATCCGATCGAACGCAAGCGCGCCGCGTAATAAGGATGA
GCTCTACAAATAAGCAGAGGTGGTTGTGTTGCGAAAAAAAAAAAAAAACACCCTAACGGGTGTTTTTTTT
TTTTGGTGTCCCCACGTGTGGCGCTGGAGACCGTCCAATGGCGGCGCGCCATCGAATGGTGCAAAACCTT
TCGCGGTATGGCATGATAGCGCCCGGAAGAGAGTCAATTCAGGGTGGTGAATATGAGCCCGAAACGTCGT
ACCCAGGCAGAACGTGCAATGGAAACCCAGGGTAAACTGATTGCAGCAGCACTGGGTGTTCTGCGTGAAA
AAGGTTATGCAGGTTTTCGTATTGCAGATGTTCCGGGTGCAGCCGGTGTTAGCCGTGGTGCACAGAGCCA
TCATTTTCCGACCAAACTGGAACTGCTGCTGGCAACCTTTGAATGGCTGTATGAGCAGATTACCGAACGT
AGCCGTGCACGTCTGGCAAAACTGAAACCGGAAGATGATGTTATTCAGCAGATGCTGGATGATGCAGCAG
ATTTTTTTCTGGATGATGATTTTAGCATCGGCCTGGATCTGATTGTTGCAGCAGATCGTGATCCGGCACT
GCGTGAAGGTATTCTGCGTACCGTTGAACGTAATCGTTTTGTTGTTGAAGATATGTGGCTGGGTGTGCTG
GTGAGCCGTGGTCTGAGCCGTGATGATGCCGAAGATATTCTGTGGCTGATTTTTAACAGCGTTCGTGGTC
TGACAGTTCGTAGCCTGTGGCAGAAAGATAAAGAACGTTTTGAACGTGTGCGTAATAGCACCCTGGAAAT
TGCACGTGAACGTTATGCAAAATTCAAACGTTGATAAGGATCCTAATTGGTAACGAATCAGACAATTGAC
GGCTCGAGGGAGTAGCATAGGGTTTGCAGAATCCCTGCTTCGTCCATTTGACAGGCACATTATGCATCGA
TGATAAGCTGTCAAACATGAGCAGATCCTCTACGCCGGACGCATCGTGGCCGGCATCACCGGCGCCACAG
GTGCGGTTGCTGGCGCCTATATCGCCGACATCACCGATGGGGAAGATCGGGCTCGCCACTTCGGGCTCAT
GAGCAAATATTTTATCTGAGGTGCTTCCTCGCTC
Features (pLannotate 1.2.2; 12 found; start..end, strand, type, name):
     28..54      +  misc_feature   bom (fragment): basis of mobility region from pBR322
    153..208     -  rep_origin     RSF ori (fragment): Plasmids containing the RSF 1030 origin of replication can be propagated in E. coli cells that contain additional plasmids with compatible origins.
    296..841     -  rep_origin     p15A ori: Plasmids containing the medium-copy-number p15A origin of replication can be propagated in E. coli cells that contain a second plasmid with the ColE1 origin.
    930..1745    -  CDS            KanR: aminoglycoside phosphotransferase; aph(3')-Ia; confers resistance to kanamycin in bacteria or G418 (Geneticin®) in eukaryotes
   1922..1949    +  protein_bind   CuO: CymR-binding P2 operator sequence from the p-cmt operon of Pseudomonas putida (Mullick et al., 2006) CymR
   1980..2007    +  protein_bind   CuO: CymR-binding P2 operator sequence from the p-cmt operon of Pseudomonas putida (Mullick et al., 2006) CymR
   2011..2066    +  ncRNA          Hammerhead 3: Accession: RF00008 - Hammerhead ribozyme (type III)
   3619..3692    +  promoter       lacIq promoter (fragment): lacI (mutant); In the lacIq allele, a single base change in the promoter boosts expression of the lacI gene about 10-fold.
   3693..4301    +  CDS            cymR: CYMR_PSEPU - Experimental evidence at transcript level: Swiss-Prot protein existence level 2. Involved in the repression of the cym and cmt operons which are responsible of the p-cymene degradation. From Pseudomonas putida (Arthrobacter siderocapsulatus).
   4406..4424    -  promoter       tet promoter (fragment): E. coli promoter for tetracycline efflux protein gene
   4434..4554    +  CDS            TcR (fragment): tetracycline efflux protein; tet; confers resistance to tetracycline
   4573..11      -  rep_origin     RSF ori (fragment) (across the origin): Plasmids containing the RSF 1030 origin of replication can be propagated in E. coli cells that contain additional plasmids with compatible origins.
