[The description below was written by a language model from this plasmid's Addgene catalogue record and pLannotate feature annotations shown in this document.]
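Description:
pCYP21 is a bacterial expression plasmid built on the pCYP backbone for producing a cytochrome P450 from the actinomycete Nonomuraea jiangxiensis in Escherichia coli. The record describes the enzyme as an LRD-modifying P450 without expanding the abbreviation, and notes that the coding sequence was codon optimized and synthesized commercially. The sequenced plasmid is 4,584 nt and is selected with kanamycin through an aph(3')-Ia (KanR) gene. The catalogue lists it as high copy, but the only intact origin annotated is p15A, which is usually regarded as medium copy and is compatible with ColE1-type plasmids. That compatibility would suit co-transformation with other constructs. Short fragments matching the RSF origin, the pBR322 bom region, and the tet promoter and tetracycline resistance gene are also detected and appear to be backbone remnants rather than functional elements.

Expression is driven by the PcymRC promoter, a cumate-responsive system. Two copies of the CuO operator, the binding site for the Pseudomonas putida CymR repressor, lie in the promoter region. The plasmid carries its own cymR gene, expressed from a sequence annotated as a lacIq promoter fragment. CymR holds the promoter off until cumate releases it from the operators. A type III hammerhead ribozyme sits immediately downstream of the operators and probably acts as an insulator, cleaving off the 5' leader so that the transcript is independent of promoter context. The P450 coding sequence is not annotated in the feature table. It presumably lies in the unannotated stretch between the ribozyme and the cymR cassette. According to the associated publication title, the plasmid belongs to work on a redox-proficient E. coli for screening terpenoids and their modifying P450s.
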