Addgene plasmid #212854: pCYP21
Purpose: Expresses the Nonomuraea jiangxiensis LRD-modifying cytochrome P450 enzyme
Depositing lab: Christopher Voigt. Depositing organization: Massachusetts Institute of Technology. Publication: Design of a redox-proficient Escherichia coli for screening terpenoids and modifying cytochrome P450s. Lin GM, Voigt CA. Nature Catalysis. 6, 1016–1029 (2023). https://doi.org/10.1038/s41929-023-01049-5.
Backbone
  Vector backbone: pCYP
  Vector type: Bacterial Expression
Growth in bacteria
  Bacterial resistance: Kanamycin, 50 μg/mL
  Growth temperature: 37°C
  Growth strain: DH5alpha
  Copy number: High Copy
Gene/Insert
  Gene/Insert name: cytochrome P450 (alt name: Uniprot ID: A0A1G8D6F5)
  Species: Nonomuraea jiangxiensis
  Promoter: PcymRC
  Cloning method: Unknown
Resource information
  A portion of this plasmid was derived from a plasmid made by: codon optimized and synthesized by vendors
Terms and licenses: Academic/Nonprofit Terms; Industry Terms: Not Available to Industry
How to cite: pCYP21 was a gift from Christopher Voigt (Addgene plasmid # 212854 ; http://n2t.net/addgene:212854 ; RRID:Addgene_212854)
